>Addgene plasmid #193809 | pCDNA5/FRT-ChemoC | addgene full sequence | sequence record 381724 | Addgene NGS Result
GACGGATCGGGAGATCTCCCGATCCCCTATGGTGCACTCTCAGTACAATCTGCTCTGATGCCGCATAGTT
AAGCCAGTATCTGCTCCCTGCTTGTGTGTTGGAGGTCGCTGAGTAGTGCGCGAGCAAAATTTAAGCTACA
ACAAGGCAAGGCTTGACCGACAATTGCATGAAGAAGCTGCTTAGGGTTAGGCGTTTTGCGCTGCTTCGCG
ATGTACGGGCCAGATATACGCGTTGACATTGATTATTGACTAGTTATTAATAGTAATCAATTACGGGGTC
ATTAGTTCATAGCCCATATATGGAGTTCCGCGTTACATAACTTACGGTAAATGGCCCGCCTGGCTGACCG
CCCAACGACCCCCGCCCATTGACGTCAATAATGACGTATGTTCCCATAGTAACGCCAATAGGGACTTTCC
ATTGACGTCAATGGGTGGAGTATTTACGGTAAACTGCCCACTTGGCAGTACATCAAGTGTATCATATGCC
AAGTACGCCCCCTATTGACGTCAATGACGGTAAATGGCCCGCCTGGCATTATGCCCAGTACATGACCTTA
TGGGACTTTCCTACTTGGCAGTACATCTACGTATTAGTCATCGCTATTACCATGGTGATGCGGTTTTGGC
AGTACATCAATGGGCGTGGATAGCGGTTTGACTCACGGGGATTTCCAAGTCTCCACCCCATTGACGTCAA
TGGGAGTTTGTTTTGGCACCAAAATCAACGGGACTTTCCAAAATGTCGTAACAACTCCGCCCCATTGACG
CAAATGGGCGGTAGGCGTGTACGGTGGGAGGTCTATATAAGCAGAGCTCTCTGGCTAACTAGAGAACCCA
CTGCTTACTGGCTTATCGAAATTAATACGACTCACTATAGGGAGACCCAAGCTGGCTAGCGTTTAAACTT
ACCACCATGGTGAGCAAGGGCGAGGAGCTGTTCACCGGGGTGGTGCCCATCCTGGTCGAGCTGGACGGCG
ACGTAAACGGCCACAAGTTCAGCGTGTCCGGCGAGGGCGAGGGCGATGCCACCTACGGCAAGCTGACCCT
GAAGTTCATCTGCACCACCGGCAAGCTGCCCGTGCCCTGGCCCACCCTCGTGACCACCCTGAGCTGGGGC
GTGCAGTGCTTCGCCCGCTACCCCGACCACATGAAGCAGCACGACTTCTTCAAGTCCGCCATGCCCGAAG
GCTACGTCCAGGAGCGCACCATCTTCTTCAAGGACGACGGCAACTACAAGACCCGCGCCGAGGTGAAGTT
CGAGGGCGACACCCTGGTGAACCGCATCGAGCTGAAGGGCATCGACTTCAAGGAGGACGGCAACATCCTG
GGGCACAAGCTGGAGTACAACGCCATCCACGGCAACGTCTATATCACCGCCGACAAGCAGAAGAACGGCA
TCAAGGCCAACTTCGGCCTCAACTGCAACATCGAGGACGGCAGCGTGCAGCTCGCCGACCACTACCAGCA
GAACACCCCCATCGGCGACGGCCCCGTGCTGCTGCCCGACAACCACTACCTGAGCACCCAGTCCAAGCTG
AGCAAAGACCCCAACGAGAAGCGCGATCACATGGTCCTGCTGGAGTTCGTGCGCGCCGCCGGGATCACTC
TCGGCATGGACGAGCTGTACAAGATCGGTACTGGCTTTCCATTCGACCCCCATTATGTGGAAGTCCTGGG
CGAGCGCATGCACTACGTCGATGTTGGTCCGCGCGATGGCACCCCTGTGCTGTTCCTGCACGGTAACCCG
ACCTCCTCCTACGTGTGGCGCAACATCATCCCGCATGTTGCACCGACCCATCGCTGCATTGCTCCAGACC
TGATCGGTATGGGCAAATCCGACAAACCAGACCTGGGTTATTTCTTCGACGACCACGTCCGCTTCATGGA
TGCCTTCATCGAAGCCCTGGGTCTGGAAGAGGTCGTCCTGGTCATTCACGACTGGGGCTCCGCTCTGGGT
TTCCACTGGGCCAAGCGCAATCCAGAGCGCGTCAAAGGTATTGCATTTATGGAGTTCATCCGCCCTATCC
CGACCTGGGACGAATGGCCACGCTTTGCCCGCCGCACCTTCCAGGCCTTCCGCACCACCGACGTCGGCCG
CAAGCTGATCATCGATCAGAACGTTTTTATCGAGGGTACGCTGCCGATGGGTGTCGTCCGCCCGCTGACT
GAAGTCGAGATGGACCATTACCGCGAGCCGTTCCTGAATCCTGTTGACCGCGAGCCACTGTGGCGCTTCC
CAAACGAGCTGCCAATCGCCGGTGAGCCAGCGAACATCGTCGCGCTGGTCGAAGAATACATGGACTGGCT
GCACCAGTCCCCTGTCCCGAAGCTGCTGTTCTGGGGCACCCCAGGCGTTCTGATCCCACCGGCCGAAGCC
GCTCGCCTGGCCAAAAGCCTGCCTAACTGCAAGGCTGTGGACATCGGCCCGGGTGAAAATCTGCTGCAAG
AAGACAACCCGGACCTGATCGGCAGCGAGATCGCGCGCTGGCTGTCTACTCTGGAGATTTCCGGTTAGTC
TAGAGGGCCCGTTTAAACCCGCTGATCAGCCTCGACTGTGCCTTCTAGTTGCCAGCCATCTGTTGTTTGC
CCCTCCCCCGTGCCTTCCTTGACCCTGGAAGGTGCCACTCCCACTGTCCTTTCCTAATAAAATGAGGAAA
TTGCATCGCATTGTCTGAGTAGGTGTCATTCTATTCTGGGGGGTGGGGTGGGGCAGGACAGCAAGGGGGA
GGATTGGGAAGACAATAGCAGGCATGCTGGGGATGCGGTGGGCTCTATGGCTTCTGAGGCGGAAAGAACC
AGCTGGGGCTCTAGGGGGTATCCCC
[124 nt withheld, positions 2826-2949]
C
[91 nt withheld, positions 2951-3041]
AGGGTGATGGTTCACGTACCTAGAAGTTCCTATTCCGAAGTTCCTATTCTCTAGAAAGTATAGGAACTTC
CTTGGCCAAAAAGCCTGAACTCACCGCGACGTCTGTCGAGAAGTTTCTGATCGAAAAGTTCGACAGCGTC
TCCGACCTGATGCAGCTCTCGGAGGGCGAAGAATCTCGTGCTTTCAGCTTCGATGTAGGAGGGCGTGGAT
ATGTCCTGCGGGTAAATAGCTGCGCCGATGGTTTCTACAAAGATCGTTATGTTTATCGGCACTTTGCATC
GGCCGCGCTCCCGATTCCGGAAGTGCTTGACATTGGGGAATTCAGCGAGAGCCTGACCTATTGCATCTCC
CGCCGTGCACAGGGTGTCACGTTGCAAGACCTGCCTGAAACCGAACTGCCCGCTGTTCTGCAGCCGGTCG
CGGAGGCCATGGATGCGATCGCTGCGGCCGATCTTAGCCAGACGAGCGGGTTCGGCCCATTCGGACCGCA
AGGAATCGGTCAATACACTACATGGCGTGATTTCATATGCGCGATTGCTGATCCCCATGTGTATCACTGG
CAAACTGTGATGGACGACACCGTCAGTGCGTCCGTCGCGCAGGCTCTCGATGAGCTGATGCTTTGGGCCG
AGGACTGCCCCGAAGTCCGGCACCTCGTGCACGCGGATTTCGGCTCCAACAATGTCCTGACGGACAATGG
CCGCATAACAGCGGTCATTGACTGGAGCGAGGCGATGTTCGGGGATTCCCAATACGAGGTCGCCAACATC
TTCTTCTGGAGGCCGTGGTTGGCTTGTATGGAGCAGCAGACGCGCTACTTCGAGCGGAGGCATCCGGAGC
TTGCAGGATCGCCGCGGCTCCGGGCGTATATGCTCCGCATTGGTCTTGACCAACTCTATCAGAGCTTGGT
TGACGGCAATTTCGATGATGCAGCTTGGGCGCAGGGTCGATGCGACGCAATCGTCCGATCCGGAGCCGGG
ACTGTCGGGCGTACACAAATCGCCCGCAGAAGCGCGGCCGTCTGGACCGATGGCTGTGTAGAAGTACTCG
CCGATAGTGGAAACCGACGCCCCAGCACTCGTCCGAGGGCAAAGGAATAGCACGTACTACGAGATTTCGA
TTCCACCGCCGCCTTCTATGAAAGGTTGGGCTTCGGAATCGTTTTCCGGGACGCCGGCTGGATGATCCTC
CAGCGCGGGGATCTCATGCTGGAGTTCTTCGCCCACCCCAACTTGTTTATTGCAGCTTATAATGGTTACA
AATAAAGCAATAGCATCACAAATTTCACAAATAAAGCATTTTTTTCACTGCATTCTAGTTGTGGTTTGTC
CAAACTCATCAATGTATCTTATCATGTCTGTATACCGTCGACCTCTAGCTAGAGCTTGGCGTAATCATGG
TCATAGCTGTTTCCTGTGTGAAATTGTTATCCGCTCACAATTCCACACAACATACGAGCCGGAAGCATAA
AGTGTAAAGCCTGGGGTGCCTAATGAGTGAGCTAACTCACATTAATTGCGTTGCGCTCACTGCCCGCTTT
CCAGTCGGGAAACCTGTCGTGCCAGCTGCATTAATGAATCGGCCAACGCGCGGGGAGAGGCGGTTTGCGT
ATTGGGCGCTCTTCCGCTTCCTCGCTCACTGACTCGCTGCGCTCGGTCGTTCGGCTGCGGCGAGCGGTAT
CAGCTCACTCAAAGGCGGTAATACGGTTATCCACAGAATCAGGGGATAACGCAGGAAAGAACATGTGAGC
AAAAGGCCAGCAAAAGGCCAGGAACCGTAAAAAGGCCGCGTTGCTGGCGTTTTTCCATAGGCTCCGCCCC
CCTGACGAGCATCACAAAAATCGACGCTCAAGTCAGAGGTGGCGAAACCCGACAGGACTATAAAGATACC
AGGCGTTTCCCCCTGGAAGCTCCCTCGTGCGCTCTCCTGTTCCGACCCTGCCGCTTACCGGATACCTGTC
CGCCTTTCTCCCTTCGGGAAGCGTGGCGCTTTCTCATAGCTCACGCTGTAGGTATCTCAGTTCGGTGTAG
GTCGTTCGCTCCAAGCTGGGCTGTGTGCACGAACCCCCCGTTCAGCCCGACCGCTGCGCCTTATCCGGTA
ACTATCGTCTTGAGTCCAACCCGGTAAGACACGACTTATCGCCACTGGCAGCAGCCACTGGTAACAGGAT
TAGCAGAGCGAGGTATGTAGGCGGTGCTACAGAGTTCTTGAAGTGGTGGCCTAACTACGGCTACACTAGA
AGAACAGTATTTGGTATCTGCGCTCTGCTGAAGCCAGTTACCTTCGGAAAAAGAGTTGGTAGCTCTTGAT
CCGGCAAACAAACCACCGCTGGTAGCGGTGGTTTTTTTGTTTGCAAGCAGCAGATTACGCGCAGAAAAAA
AGGATCTCAAGAAGATCCTTTGATCTTTTCTACGGGGTCTGACGCTCAGTGGAACGAAAACTCACGTTAA
GGGATTTTGGTCATGAGATTATCAAAAAGGATCTTCACCTAGATCCTTTTAAATTAAAAATGAAGTTTTA
AATCAATCTAAAGTATATATGAGTAAACTTGGTCTGACAGTTACCAATGCTTAATCAGTGAGGCACCTAT
CTCAGCGATCTGTCTATTTCGTTCATCCATAGTTGCCTGACTCCCCGTCGTGTAGATAACTACGATACGG
GAGGGCTTACCATCTGGCCCCAGTGCTGCAATGATACCGCGAGACCCACGCTCACCGGCTCCAGATTTAT
CAGCAATAAACCAGCCAGCCGGAAGGGCCGAGCGCAGAAGTGGTCCTGCAACTTTATCCGCCTCCATCCA
GTCTATTAATTGTTGCCGGGAAGCTAGAGTAAGTAGTTCGCCAGTTAATAGTTTGCGCAACGTTGTTGCC
ATTGCTACAGGCATCGTGGTGTCACGCTCGTCGTTTGGTATGGCTTCATTCAGCTCCGGTTCCCAACGAT
CAAGGCGAGTTACATGATCCCCCATGTTGTGCAAAAAAGCGGTTAGCTCCTTCGGTCCTCCGATCGTTGT
CAGAAGTAAGTTGGCCGCAGTGTTATCACTCATGGTTATGGCAGCACTGCATAATTCTCTTACTGTCATG
CCATCCGTAAGATGCTTTTCTGTGACTGGTGAGTACTCAACCAAGTCATTCTGAGAATAGTGTATGCGGC
GACCGAGTTGCTCTTGCCCGGCGTCAATACGGGATAATACCGCGCCACATAGCAGAACTTTAAAAGTGCT
CATCATTGGAAAACGTTCTTCGGGGCGAAAACTCTCAAGGATCTTACCGCTGTTGAGATCCAGTTCGATG
TAACCCACTCGTGCACCCAACTGATCTTCAGCATCTTTTACTTTCACCAGCGTTTCTGGGTGAGCAAAAA
CAGGAAGGCAAAATGCCGCAAAAAAGGGAATAAGGGCGACACGGAAATGTTGAATACTCATACTCTTCCT
TTTTCAATATTATTGAAGCATTTATCAGGGTTATTGTCTCATGAGCGGATACATATTTGAATGTATTTAG
AAAAATAAACAAATAGGGGTTCCGCGCACATTTCCCCGAAAAGTGCCACCTGACGTC
Features (pLannotate 1.2.2; 21 found; start..end, strand, type, name):
     28..80      -  misc_feature   bom (fragment): basis of mobility region from pBR322
    235..614     +  enhancer       CMV enhancer: human cytomegalovirus immediate early enhancer
    615..818     +  promoter       CMV promoter: human cytomegalovirus (CMV) immediate early promoter
    814..847     +  LTR            5' LTR (truncated) (fragment): truncated 5' long terminal repeat (LTR) from HIV-1
    863..881     +  promoter       T7 promoter: promoter for bacteriophage T7 RNA polymerase
    917..1633    +  CDS            mCerulean3: mCerulean3 is a basic (constitutively fluorescent) cyan fluorescent protein published in 2011, derived from Aequorea victoria. It is reported to be a somewhat slowly-maturing monomer with very low acid sensitivity.
   1634..2514    +  CDS            HaloTag® (fragment): modified bacterial dehalogenase that forms covalent bonds with chloroalkane derivatives
   2556..2780    +  polyA_signal   bGH poly(A) signal: bovine growth hormone polyadenylation signal
   2784..2805    +  promoter       SV40 promoter (fragment): SV40 enhancer and early promoter
   2826..3059    +  rep_origin     f1 ori (fragment) (sequence partly withheld): f1 bacteriophage origin of replication; arrow indicates direction of (+) strand synthesis
   3064..3111    +  protein_bind   FRT: FLP-mediated recombination occurs in the 8-bp core sequence TCTAGAAA (Turan and Bode, 2011). FLP recombinase from the Saccharomyces cerevisiae 2μ plasmid
   3119..4141    +  CDS            HygR: aminoglycoside phosphotransferase from E. coli; aph(4)-Ia; confers resistance to hygromycin
   4151..4276    +  CDS            ble (fragment): BLE_KLEPN - Experimental evidence at protein level: Swiss-Prot protein existence level 1. Binding protein with a strong affinity to the bleomycin family of antibiotics. Binds to CL990; an antimitotic-antibiotic compound. From Klebsiella pneumoniae.
   4271..4392    +  polyA_signal   SV40 poly(A) signal: SV40 polyadenylation signal
   4465..4481    -  protein_bind   lac operator: The lac repressor binds to the lac operator to inhibit transcription in E. coli. This inhibition can be relieved by adding lactose or isopropyl-β-D-thiogalactopyranoside (IPTG). lac repressor encoded by lacI
   4489..4519    -  promoter       lac promoter: promoter for the E. coli lac operon
   4534..4555    -  protein_bind   CAP binding site: CAP binding activates transcription in the presence of cAMP. E. coli catabolite activator protein
   4568..4660    -  CDS            lacI (fragment): lac repressor; lacI; The lac repressor binds to the lac operator to inhibit transcription in E. coli. This inhibition can be relieved by adding lactose or isopropyl-β-D-thiogalactopyranoside (IPTG).
   4843..5431    -  rep_origin     ori: high-copy-number ColE1/pMB1/pBR322/pUC origin of replication
   5602..6462    -  CDS            AmpR: β-lactamase; bla; confers resistance to ampicillin, carbenicillin, and related antibiotics
   6463..6567    -  promoter       AmpR promoter: bla
