[The description below was written by a language model from this plasmid's Addgene catalogue record and pLannotate feature annotations shown in this document.]
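Description:
pCDNA5/FRT-ChemoC is a mammalian expression plasmid built on the pcDNA5/FRT backbone, about 6.6 kb in the sequenced record, for CMV-driven overexpression of the synthetic protein ChemoC in mammalian cell lines. It is propagated in E. coli as a high-copy plasmid through a ColE1/pUC-type origin and selected with ampicillin via the β-lactamase gene and its own promoter. The annotation also picks up short backbone remnants (f1 ori, SV40 promoter, lac promoter/operator, lacI, ble and bom fragments, and a small match to an HIV-1 LTR) that appear to be vector leftovers or chance matches rather than functional parts of the design.

The expression cassette consists of the human CMV immediate-early enhancer and promoter, followed by a T7 promoter, then a single open reading frame of roughly 1.6 kb in which the cyan fluorescent protein mCerulean3 is fused directly to HaloTag7, a modified dehalogenase that binds chloroalkane ligands covalently. The insert ends with a C-terminal 10xHis tag and is terminated by the bGH polyadenylation signal. The record lists engineered substitutions in both partners (T225R in mCerulean3; E143R, E147R and L271E in HaloTag7). The associated publication concerns multicolor biosensors with large dynamic ranges, but the record does not state how these mutations function.

Downstream lies an FRT site immediately preceding a hygromycin resistance gene with an SV40 poly(A) signal and no annotated intact promoter. This is the standard arrangement for Flp recombinase-mediated integration into a host cell line carrying a genomic FRT site, where recombination is expected to supply the elements needed for hygromycin resistance and allow selection of stable, single-site integrants. The plasmid can also be used for transient transfection.
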