Addgene plasmid #193809: pCDNA5/FRT-ChemoC
Purpose: CMV overexpression of ChemoC in mammalian cell lines
Depositing lab: Julien Hiblot. Depositing organization: Max Planck Institute for Medical Research. Publication: A general method for the development of multicolor biosensors with large dynamic ranges. Hellweg L, Edenhofer A, Barck L, Huppertz MC, Frei MS, Tarnawski M, Bergner A, Koch B, Johnsson K, Hiblot J. Nat Chem Biol. 2023 Jun 8. doi: 10.1038/s41589-023-01350-1. PubMed 37291200.
Backbone
  Vector backbone: pcDNA5/FRT
  Backbone size w/o insert (bp): 5000
  Vector type: Mammalian Expression
  Selectable markers: Hygromycin
Growth in bacteria
  Bacterial resistance: Ampicillin, 100 μg/mL
  Growth temperature: 37°C
  Growth strain: DH5alpha
  Copy number: High Copy
Gene/Insert
  Gene/Insert name: ChemoC
  Species: Synthetic
  Insert size (bp): 1600
  Mutation: mCerulean3:T225R; HT7: E143R, E147R, L271E
  Promoter: CMV
  Tag / fusion protein: 10xHis (C terminal on insert)
  Cloning method: Gibson Cloning
Terms and licenses: Academic/Nonprofit Terms; Industry Terms: Not Available to Industry
How to cite: pCDNA5/FRT-ChemoC was a gift from Julien Hiblot (Addgene plasmid # 193809 ; http://n2t.net/addgene:193809 ; RRID:Addgene_193809)
